Addgene plasmid #105999: Opto-GPR1
Purpose: Expression of a chimeric G-protein coupled receptor (Rhodopsin-GPR1; Opto-GPR1; A1)
Depositing lab: Harald Janovjak. Depositing organization: Institute of Science and Technology Austria (I.S.T. Austria). Publication: Optical functionalization of human Class A orphan G-protein-coupled receptors. Morri M, Sanchez-Romero I, Tichy AM, Kainrath S, Gerrard EJ, Hirschfeld PP, Schwarz J, Janovjak H. Nat Commun. 2018 May 16;9(1):1950. doi: 10.1038/s41467-018-04342-1. PubMed 29769519.
Backbone
  Vector backbone: pcDNA3.1-
  Backbone manufacturer: Invitrogen
  Backbone size w/o insert (bp): 5427
  Vector type: Mammalian Expression
  Selectable markers: Neomycin (select with G418)
Growth in bacteria
  Bacterial resistance: Ampicillin, 100 μg/mL
  Growth temperature: 37°C
  Growth strain: DH5alpha
  Copy number: High Copy
Gene/Insert
  Gene/Insert name: Opto-GPR1
  Species: H. sapiens (human), B. taurus (bovine)
  Insert size (bp): 1167
  Mutation: Chimeric receptor protein
  Entrez Gene: GPR1
  Promoter: CMV
  Tag / fusion protein: VSV-G (N terminal on insert); Rhodopsin-1D4 (C terminal on insert)
  Cloning method: Restriction Enzyme; 5′ cloning site unknown (unknown if destroyed); 3′ cloning site unknown (unknown if destroyed)
  Sequencing primers: 5′ CMV_F (CGCAAATGGGCGGTAGGCGTG); 3′ pcDNA_R (CAACAGATGGCTGGCAAC)
Terms and licenses: Academic/Nonprofit Terms; Industry Terms: Not Available to Industry
Depositor comments: two step cloning; 5' and 3' sites cannot be used for (sub)cloning
How to cite: Opto-GPR1 was a gift from Harald Janovjak (Addgene plasmid # 105999 ; http://n2t.net/addgene:105999 ; RRID:Addgene_105999)
