[The description below was written by a language model from this plasmid's Addgene catalogue record and pLannotate feature annotations shown in this document.]
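Description:
Opto-GPR1 is a mammalian expression plasmid built on the Invitrogen pcDNA3.1(-) backbone that encodes a light-activatable chimeric G-protein-coupled receptor combining bovine rhodopsin with the human orphan Class A receptor GPR1. The roughly 1.2 kb chimeric open reading frame sits downstream of the human cytomegalovirus immediate-early enhancer and promoter and is terminated by the bovine growth hormone polyadenylation signal. A T7 promoter lies between the CMV promoter and the insert. The automated annotation labels most of the coding region as bovine rhodopsin, which fits a design in which the rhodopsin scaffold supplies the retinal-binding, light-sensing part of the protein. The record does not specify which segments derive from GPR1. The receptor carries an N-terminal VSV-G epitope and a C-terminal rhodopsin 1D4 epitope, both of which can serve for antibody detection. The depositor notes that the insert was assembled in two cloning steps and that the flanking sites are not usable for subcloning.

In E. coli the plasmid is maintained at high copy through a ColE1/pUC-type origin and selected with ampicillin via the β-lactamase gene. An f1 origin is also present. For mammalian cells, an SV40 early promoter drives the neomycin phosphotransferase gene followed by an SV40 polyadenylation signal, allowing G418 selection of stable transfectants. Short hits to an HIV-1 LTR, ble, lacI and bom are annotated only as fragments and probably reflect backbone sequence similarity rather than functional elements. The construct is used to express the chimera in cultured mammalian cells, with the stated goal of the associated work being optical functionalization of human orphan receptors.
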