Features (pLannotate 1.2.2; 20 found; start..end, strand, type, name):
     74..453     +  enhancer       CMV enhancer: human cytomegalovirus immediate early enhancer
    454..657     +  promoter       CMV promoter: human cytomegalovirus (CMV) immediate early promoter
    653..686     +  LTR            5' LTR (truncated) (fragment): truncated 5' long terminal repeat (LTR) from HIV-1
    702..720     +  promoter       T7 promoter: promoter for bacteriophage T7 RNA polymerase
    863..1933    +  CDS            RHO: OPSD_BOVIN - Experimental evidence at protein level: Swiss-Prot protein existence level 1. Photoreceptor required for image-forming vision at low light intensity. Required for photoreceptor cell viability after birth (By similarity). Light-induced isomerization of 11-cis to all-trans retinal triggers a conformational change that activates signaling via G- proteins (PubMed:10926528, PubMed:12044163, PubMed:11972040, PubMed:16908857, PubMed:16586416, PubMed:17060607, PubMed:17449675, PubMed:18818650, PubMed:21389983, PubMed:22198838, PubMed:23579341, PubMed:25205354, PubMed:27458239). Subsequent
   2010..2121    +  polyA_signal   bGH poly(A) signal: bovine growth hormone polyadenylation signal
   2238..2259    +  promoter       SV40 promoter (fragment): SV40 enhancer and early promoter
   2280..2708    +  rep_origin     f1 ori (sequence partly withheld): f1 bacteriophage origin of replication; arrow indicates direction of (+) strand synthesis
   2722..3051    +  promoter       SV40 promoter: SV40 enhancer and early promoter
   3118..3909    +  CDS            neo: KKA2_KLEPN - Also known as kan, nptII. Experimental evidence at protein level: Swiss-Prot protein existence level 1. Resistance to kanamycin, neomycin, paromomycin, ribostamycin, butirosin and gentamicin B. From Klebsiella pneumoniae.
   3933..4091    +  CDS            ble (fragment): BLE_KLEPN - Experimental evidence at protein level: Swiss-Prot protein existence level 1. Binding protein with a strong affinity to the bleomycin family of antibiotics. Binds to CL990; an antimitotic-antibiotic compound. From Klebsiella pneumoniae.
   4086..4207    +  polyA_signal   SV40 poly(A) signal: SV40 polyadenylation signal
   4280..4296    -  protein_bind   lac operator: The lac repressor binds to the lac operator to inhibit transcription in E. coli. This inhibition can be relieved by adding lactose or isopropyl-β-D-thiogalactopyranoside (IPTG). lac repressor encoded by lacI
   4304..4334    -  promoter       lac promoter: promoter for the E. coli lac operon
   4349..4370    -  protein_bind   CAP binding site: CAP binding activates transcription in the presence of cAMP. E. coli catabolite activator protein
   4383..4475    -  CDS            lacI (fragment): lac repressor; lacI; The lac repressor binds to the lac operator to inhibit transcription in E. coli. This inhibition can be relieved by adding lactose or isopropyl-β-D-thiogalactopyranoside (IPTG).
   4658..5246    -  rep_origin     ori: high-copy-number ColE1/pMB1/pBR322/pUC origin of replication
   5417..6277    -  CDS            AmpR: β-lactamase; bla; confers resistance to ampicillin, carbenicillin, and related antibiotics
   6278..6382    -  promoter       AmpR promoter: bla
   6441..6493    -  misc_feature   bom (fragment): basis of mobility region from pBR322
>Addgene plasmid #105999 | Opto-GPR1 | addgene full sequence | sequence record 209606 | Addgene NGS Result
AATTGCATGAAGAATCTGCTTAGGGTTAGGCGTTTTGCGCTGCTTCGCGATGTACGGGCCAGATATACGC
GTTGACATTGATTATTGACTAGTTATTAATAGTAATCAATTACGGGGTCATTAGTTCATAGCCCATATAT
GGAGTTCCGCGTTACATAACTTACGGTAAATGGCCCGCCTGGCTGACCGCCCAACGACCCCCGCCCATTG
ACGTCAATAATGACGTATGTTCCCATAGTAACGCCAATAGGGACTTTCCATTGACGTCAATGGGTGGAGT
ATTTACGGTAAACTGCCCACTTGGCAGTACATCAAGTGTATCATATGCCAAGTACGCCCCCTATTGACGT
CAATGACGGTAAATGGCCCGCCTGGCATTATGCCCAGTACATGACCTTATGGGACTTTCCTACTTGGCAG
TACATCTACGTATTAGTCATCGCTATTACCATGGTGATGCGGTTTTGGCAGTACATCAATGGGCGTGGAT
AGCGGTTTGACTCACGGGGATTTCCAAGTCTCCACCCCATTGACGTCAATGGGAGTTTGTTTTGGCACCA
AAATCAACGGGACTTTCCAAAATGTCGTAACAACTCCGCCCCATTGACGCAAATGGGCGGTAGGCGTGTA
CGGTGGGAGGTCTATATAAGCAGAGCTCTCTGGCTAACTAGAGAACCCACTGCTTACTGGCTTATCGAAA
TTAATACGACTCACTATAGGGAGACACAAGCTGGCTAGCGTTTAAACGGGCCCTCTAGACTCGAGCACCA
TGAAAACGATCATCGCCCTGAGCTACATCTTCTGCCTGGTATTCGCCATGTACACCGATATAGAGATGAA
CAGGCTGGGAAAGGATAGCCTCATGAACGGGACCGAGGGCCCAAACTTCTACGTGCCTTTCTCCAACAAG
ACGGGCGTGGTGCGCAGCCCCTTCGAGGCCCCGCAGTACTACCTGGCGGAGCCATGGCAGTTCTCCATGC
TGGCCGCCTACATGTTCCTGCTGATCATGCTTGGCTTCCCCATCAACTTCCTCACGCTGTACGTCACGGG
GTTCAAGTGGAAGAAAACAGTCCTCAACTACATCCTGCTCAACCTGGCCGTGGCCGACCTCTTCATGGTG
TTCGGGGGCTTCACCACCACCCTCTACACCTCTCTGCACGGGTACTTCGTCTTTGGGCCCACGGGCTGCA
ACCTGGAGGGCTTCTTTGCCACCTTGGGCGGTGAAATTGCACTGTGGTCCTTGGTGGTCCTGGCCATCGA
GCGGTACGTGGTGGTGATCCATCCTGTCTTATCTCATCGGCATCGAACCCTCAAGAACGCCATCATGGGC
GTCGCCTTCACCTGGGTCATGGCTCTGGCCTGTGCCGCGCCCCCCCTCGTCGGCTGGTCCAGGTACATCC
CGGAGGGCATGCAGTGCTCGTGCGGGATTGACTACTACACGCCCCACGAGGAAACCAACAATGAGTCGTT
CGTCATCTACATGTTCGTGGTCCACTTCATCATCCCCCTGATTGTCATATTCTTCTGCTACGGATGTCTC
ATCTTCAAGGTGAAGAAGCGAAGCATCCTGATCTCCAGTAGGCATTTCCGCATGGTGATCATCATGGTCA
TCGCTTTCCTAATCTGCTGGCTGCCCTACGCTGGGGTGGCGTTCTACATCTTCACCCATCAGGGCTCTGA
CTTTGGCCCCATCTTCATGACCATCCCGGCTTTCTTTGCCAAGACTTCTGCCGTCTACAACCCCGTCATC
TACATCATGATGAACAAGCAGTTCCGCGCTCGCTTCCGGTCCTCAGTTGCTGAGATACTCAAGTACACAC
TGTGGGAAGTCAGCTGTTCTGGCACAGTGAGTGAACAGCTCAGGAACTCAGAAACCAAGAATCTGTGTCT
CCTGGAAACAGCTCAAACAGAAACCAGCCAAGTGGCGCCTGCCTAAGAATTCCACCACACTGGACTAGTG
GATCCGAGCTCGGTACCAAGCTTAAGTTTAAACCGCTGATCAGCCTCGACTGTGCCTTCTAGTTGCCAGC
CATCTGTTGTTTGCCCCTCCCCCGTGCCTTCCTTGACCCTGGAAGGTGCCACTCCCACTGTCCTTTCCTA
ATAAAATGAGGAAATTGCATCGCATTGTCTGAGTAGGTGTCATTCTATTCTGGGGGGTGGGGTGGGGCAG
GACAGCAAGGGGGAGGATTGGGAAGAGAATAGCAGGCATGCTGGGGATGCGGTGGGCTCTATGGCTTCTG
AGGCGGAAAGAACCAGCTGGGGCTCTAGGGGGTATCCCC
[124 nt withheld, positions 2280-2403]
C
[91 nt withheld, positions 2405-2495]
A
[49 nt withheld, positions 2497-2545]
CCTTTGACGTTGGAGTCCACGTTCTTT
[37 nt withheld, positions 2573-2609]
ACCCTATCTCGGTCTATTCTTTTGATTTATAAGGGATTTTGCCGATTTCGGCCTATTGGTTAAAAAATGA
GCTGATTTAACAAAAATTTAACGCGAATTAATTCTGTGGAATGTGTGTCAGTTAGGGTGTGGAAAGTCCC
CAGGCTCCCCAGCAGGCAGAAGTATGCAAAGCATGCATCTCAATTAGTCAGCAACCAGGTGTGGAAAGTC
CCCAGGCTCCCCAGCAGGCAGAAGTATGCAAAGCATGCATCTCAATTAGTCAGCAACCATAGTCCCGCCC
CTAACTCCGCCCATCCCGCCCCTAACTCCGCCCAGTTCCGCCCATTCTCCGCCCCATGGCTGACTAATTT
TTTTTATTTATGCAGAGGCCGAGGCCGCCTCTGCCTCTGAGCTATTCCAGAAGTAGTGAGGAGGCTTTTT
TGGAGGCCTAGGCTTTTGCAAAAAGCTCCCGGGAGCTTGTATATCCATTTTCGGATCTGATCAAGAGACA
GGATGAGGATCGTTTCGCATGATTGAACAAGATGGATTGCACGCAGGTTCTCCGGCCGCTTGGGTGGAGA
GGCTATTCGGCTATGACTGGGCACAACAGACAATCGGCTGCTCTGATGCCGCCGTGTTCCGGCTGTCAGC
GCAGGGGCGCCCGGTTCTTTTTGTCAAGACCGACCTGTCCGGTGCCCTGAATGAACTGCAGGACGAGGCA
GCGCGGCTATCGTGGCTGGCCACGACGGGCGTTCCTTGCGCAGCTGTGCTCGACGTTGTCACTGAAGCGG
GAAGGGACTGGCTGCTATTGGGCGAAGTGCCGGGGCAGGATCTCCTGTCATCTCACCTTGCTCCTGCCGA
GAAAGTATCCATCATGGCTGATGCAATGCGGCGGCTGCATACGCTTGATCCGGCTACCTGCCCATTCGAC
CACCAAGCGAAACATCGCATCGAGCGAGCACGTACTCGGATGGAAGCCGGTCTTGTCGATCAGGATGATC
TGGACGAAGAACATCAGGGGCTCGCGCCAGCCGAACTGTTCGCCAGGCTCAAGGCGCGCATGCCCGACGG
CGAGGATCTCGTCGTGACCCATGGCGATGCCTGCTTGCCGAATATCATGGTGGAAAATGGCCGCTTTTCT
GGATTCATCGACTGTGGCCGGCTGGGTGTGGCGGACCGCTATCAGGACATAGCGTTGGCTACCCGTGATA
TTGCTGAAGAACTTGGCGGCGAATGGGCTGACCGCTTCCTCGTGCTTTACGGTATCGCCGCTCCCGATTC
GCAGCGCATCGCCTTCTATCGCCTTCTTGACGAGTTCTTCTGAGCGGGACTCTGGGGTTCGAAATGACCG
ACCAAGCGACGCCCAACCTGCCATCACGAGATTTCGATTCCACCGCCGCCTTCTATGAAAGGTTGGGCTT
CGGAATCGTTTTCCGGGACGCCGGCTGGATGATCCTCCAGCGCGGGGATCTCATGCTGGAGTTCTTCGCC
CACCCCAACTTGTTTATTGCAGCTTATAATGGTTACAAATAAAGCAATAGCATCACAAATTTCACAAATA
AAGCATTTTTTTCACTGCATTCTAGTTGTGGTTTGTCCAAACTCATCAATGTATCTTATCATGTCTGTAT
ACCGTCGACCTCTAGCTAGAGCTTGGCGTAATCATGGTCATAGCTGTTTCCTGTGTGAAATTGTTATCCG
CTCACAATTCCACACAACATACGAGCCGGAAGCATAAAGTGTAAAGCCTGGGGTGCCTAATGAGTGAGCT
AACTCACATTAATTGCGTTGCGCTCACTGCCCGCTTTCCAGTCGGGAAACCTGTCGTGCCAGCTGCATTA
ATGAATCGGCCAACGCGCGGGGAGAGGCGGTTTGCGTATTGGGCGCTCTTGCGCTTCCTCGCTCACTGAC
TCGCTGCGCTCGGTCGTTCGGCTGCGGCGAGCGGTATCAGCTCACTCAAAGGCGGTAATACGGTTATCCA
CAGAATCAGGGGATAACGCAGGAAAGAACATGTGAGCAAAAGGCCAGCAAAAGGCCAGGAACCGTAAAAA
GGCCGCGTTGCTGGCGTTTTTCCATAGGCTCCGCCCCCCTGACGAGCATCACAAAAATCGACGCTCAAGT
CAGAGGTGGCGAAACCCGACAGGACTATAAAGATACCAGGCGTTTCCCCCTGGAAGCTCCCTCGTGCGCT
CTCCTGTTCCGACCCTGCCGCTTACCGGATACCTGTCCGCCTTTCTCCCTTCGGGAAGCGTGGCGCTTTC
TCATAGCTCACGCTGTAGGTATCTCAGTTCGGTGTAGGTCGTTCGCTCCAAGCTGGGCTGTGTGCACGAA
CCCCCCGTTCAGCCCGACCGCTGCGCCTTATCCGGTAACTATCGTCTTGAGTCCAACCCGGTAAGACACG
ACTTATCGCCACTGGCAGCAGCCACTGGTAACAGGATTAGCAGAGCGAGGTATGTAGGCGGTGCTACAGA
GTTCTTGAAGTGGTGGCCTAACTACGGCTACACTAGAAGAACAGTATTTGGTATCTGCGCTCTGCTGAAG
CCAGTTACCTTCGGAAAAAGAGTTGGTAGCTCTTGATCCGGCAAACAAACCACCGCTGGTAGCGGTGGTT
TTTTTGTTTGCAAGCAGCAGATTACGCGCAGAAAAAAAGGATCTCAAGAAGATCCTTTGATCTTTTCTAC
GGGGTCTGACGCTCAGTGGAACGAAAACTCACGTTAAGGGATTTTGGTCATGAGATTATCAAAAAGGATC
TTCACCTAGATCCTTTTAAATTAAAAATGAAGTTTTAAATCAATCTAAAGTATATATGAGTAAACTTGGT
CTGACAGTTACCAATGCTTAATCAGTGAGGCACCTATCTCAGCGATCTGTCTATTTCGTTCATCCATAGT
TGCCTGACTCCCCGTCGTGTAGATAACTACGATACGGGAGGGCTTACCATCTGGCCCCAGTGCTGCAATG
ATACCGCGGGACCCACGCTCACCGGCTCCAGATTTATCAGCAATAAACCAGCCAGCCGGAAGGGCCGAGC
GCAGAAGTGGTCCTGCAACTTTATCCGCCTCCATCCAGTCTATTAATTGTTGCCGGGAAGCTAGAGTAAG
TAGTTCGCCAGTTAATAGTTTGCGCAACGTTGTTGCCATTGCTACAGGCATCGTGGTGTCACGCTCGTCG
TTTGGTATGGCTTCATTCAGCTCCGGTTCCCAACGATCAAGGCGAGTTACATGATCCCCCATGTTGTGCA
AAAAAGCGGTTAGCTCCTTCGGTCCTCCGATCGTTGTCAGAAGTAAGTTGGCCGCAGTGTTATCACTCAT
GGTTATGGCAGCACTGCATAATTCTCTTACTGTCATGCCATCCGTAAGATGCTTTTCTGTGACTGGTGAG
TACTCAACCAAGTCATTCTGAGAATAGTGTATGCGGCGACCGAGTTGCTCTTGCCCGGCGTCAATACGGG
ATAATACCGCGCCACATAGCAGAACTTTAAAAGTGCTCATCATTGGAAAACGTTCTTCGGGGCGAAAACT
CTCAAGGATCTTACCACTGTTGAGATCCAGTTCGATGTAACCCACTCGTGCACCCAACTGATCTTCAGCA
TCTTTTACTTTCACCAGCGTTTCTGGGTGAGCAAAAACAGGAAGGCAAAATGCCGCAAAAAAGGGAATAA
GGGCGACACGGAAATGTTGAATACTCATACTCTTCCTTTTTCAATATTATTGAAGCATTTATCAGGGTTA
TTGTCTCATGAGCGGATACATATTTGAATGTATTTAGAAAAATAAACAAATAGGGGTTCCGCGCACATTT
CCCCGAAAAGTGCCACCTGACGTCGACGGATCGGGAGATCTCCCGATCCCCTATGGTGCACTCTCAGTAC
AATCTGCTCTGATGCCGCATAGTTAAGCCAGTATCTGCTCCCTGCTTGTGTGTTGGAGGTCGCTGAGTAG
TGCGCGAGCAAAATTTAAGCTACAACAAGGCAAGGCTTGACCGAC
