>Addgene plasmid #105999 | Opto-GPR1 | depositor partial sequence | sequence record 200762 | Opto-GPR1
ATGAAAACGATCATCGCCCTGAGCTACATCTTCTGCCTGGTATTCGCCATGTACACCGATATAGAGATGA
ACAGGCTGGGAAAGGATAGCCTCATGAACGGGACCGAGGGCCCAAACTTCTACGTGCCTTTCTCCAACAA
GACGGGCGTGGTGCGCAGCCCCTTCGAGGCCCCGCAGTACTACCTGGCGGAGCCATGGCAGTTCTCCATG
CTGGCCGCCTACATGTTCCTGCTGATCATGCTTGGCTTCCCCATCAACTTCCTCACGCTGTACGTCACGG
GGTTCAAGTGGAAGAAAACAGTCCTCAACTACATCCTGCTCAACCTGGCCGTGGCCGACCTCTTCATGGT
GTTCGGGGGCTTCACCACCACCCTCTACACCTCTCTGCACGGGTACTTCGTCTTTGGGCCCACGGGCTGC
AACCTGGAGGGCTTCTTTGCCACCTTGGGCGGTGAAATTGCACTGTGGTCCTTGGTGGTCCTGGCCATCG
AGCGGTACGTGGTGGTGATCCATCCTGTCTTATCTCATCGGCATCGAACCCTCAAGAACGCCATCATGGG
CGTCGCCTTCACCTGGGTCATGGCTCTGGCCTGTGCCGCGCCCCCCCTCGTCGGCTGGTCCAGGTACATC
CCGGAGGGCATGCAGTGCTCGTGCGGGATTGACTACTACACGCCCCACGAGGAAACCAACAATGAGTCGT
TCGTCATCTACATGTTCGTGGTCCACTTCATCATCCCCCTGATTGTCATATTCTTCTGCTACGGATGTCT
CATCTTCAAGGTGAAGAAGCGAAGCATCCTGATCTCCAGTAGGCATTTCCGCATGGTGATCATCATGGTC
ATCGCTTTCCTAATCTGCTGGCTGCCCTACGCTGGGGTGGCGTTCTACATCTTCACCCATCAGGGCTCTG
ACTTTGGCCCCATCTTCATGACCATCCCGGCTTTCTTTGCCAAGACTTCTGCCGTCTACAACCCCGTCAT
CTACATCATGATGAACAAGCAGTTCCGCGCTCGCTTCCGGTCCTCAGTTGCTGAGATACTCAAGTACACA
CTGTGGGAAGTCAGCTGTTCTGGCACAGTGAGTGAACAGCTCAGGAACTCAGAAACCAAGAATCTGTGTC
TCCTGGAAACAGCTCAAACAGAAACCAGCCAAGTGGCGCCTGCCTAA
